>Addgene plasmid #161603 | pCfB9362(XV-1_Markerfree_BackBone) | addgene full sequence | sequence record 318103 | Addgene NGS Result
GTAAAACGACGGCCAGTCTTAAGCTCGGGCCCCCTGGGCGGTTCTGATAACGAGTAATCGTTAATCCGCA
AATAACGTAAAAACCCGCTTCGGCGGGTTTTTTTATGGGGGGAGTTTAGGGAAAGAGCATTTGTCAGAAT
ATTTAAGGGCGCCTGTCACTTTGCTTGATATATGAGAATTATTTAACCTTATAAATGAGAAAAAAGCAAC
GCACTTTAAATAAGATACGTTGCTTTTTCGATTGATGAACACCTATAATTAAACTATTCATCTATTATTT
ATGATTTTTTGTATATACAATATTTCTAGTTTGTTAAAGAGAATTAAGAAAATAAATCTCGAAAATAATA
AAGGGAAAATCAGTTTTTGATATCAAAATTATACATGTCAACGATAATACAAAATATAATACAAACTATA
AGATGTTATCAGTATTTATTATGCATTTAGAATAAATTTTGTGTCGCCCTTATTCGACTCACTATAGAAG
TTCCTATTCTCTAGAAAGTATAGGAACTTCACTTCATTTTATTTAAATTTGCGGCCGCGAATGCGTGCGA
TATTGATTTAACCATGGGTGCTATTTAACTTGACGAAGAAGTACTTTGCTTGCGTGTCTATGCTGCTGGA
ATGACTGCGTTTTATTTCCATCTAACCACTCGAAACATATAGTAATAATCATTATGATATGTCATTTTTA
CGTACCTAACGGAAACACCTGGCATTTTTACTCTATTTGTCGATCGTATCACTTCGCTTTCAAGCTAAAA
TATTAATAAACGCACCGGGGTATTAGATATACAACCCATAGTTTTCTTCATTTCACCTATATCTTTCCGG
TATCTCAATAGGGCTTTTGCAAACAAGGCCGAACCTCACATTGAAAAATTTCACGGCGTTCTGCAATCCC
GATCATAAGAAATGTAAAAAAATAAAAGGCCGCCAGAACGGTTTTATATAAATGTACGGGTTGAACGAAC
GTCACATGTGTACGGATGTAGTTGTGTCACGGTATCATGGTTAGAGACACAGTATATGAAGATTGAAAAC
GGAAGACGTGCAACGCTTGAGCGACCTCATGCTATACCTGAGAAAGCAACCTGACCTACAGGAAAGAGTT
ACTCAAGAATAAGAATTTTCGTTTTAAAACCTAAGAGTCACTTTAAAATTTGTATACACTTATTTTTTTT
ATAACTTATTTAATAATAAAAATCATAAATCATAAGAAATTCGCTTATTTAGAAGTGTCAACAACGTATC
TACCAACGGAATGCGTGCGATCGCGTGCATTCATCCGCTCTAACCGAAAAGGAAGGAGTTAGACAACCTG
AAGTCTAGGTCCCTATTTATTTTTTTATAGTTATGTTAGTATTAAGAACGTTATTTATATTTCAAATTTT
TCTTTTTTTTCTGTACAGACGCGTGTACGCATGTAACATTATACTGAAAACCTTGCTTGAGAAGGTTTTG
GGACGCTCGAAGAGTGGCCTTCTAGCCTATTGATGGTGTAGCAAATATTCTAGTGTTAACTTTGACTCAC
TTTATGAACTAAATGCGTTATTGATCGCCAGTAAAAATTATGTAGTTTGAAAGAAACGATTGAAAGTGTA
TGTAGTTTATGAATTACAAATGAGTAACAATAAAAAAGTAAATATGAAATTTTCATTTCAGTTAACTTAC
ACCTTGAAACCCTTAGATCTTCTTCTACCTCTAGCTCTTTCGAACTTTCTACCGGTGGACAAGATTCTTG
GAGCCTTACCCTTGTGTGGACCCATACCGAAGTGTCTGACAGCTTCTCTGGAGTTTCTTGGACCTCTCAA
GATCAAAGTGTTTTGACCCTTTGGAGCTCTGACAGCTAATTGATCCAAAGTGATACATTCACCACCAGCC
TTAACAATCTTGGCTCTGGCACCAGCAGTGAATCTCAAAGCAGCAACAGTGGTCTTTGGGAATTCAAAGA
TTCTGGCATCGTCAGTAACAGTACCAACAACGACATCGCGTGCATTCGCGGCCGCATTTAAATCCCCACT
TCAGAAGTTCCTATACTTTCTAGAGAATAGGAACTTCACTATAGAGTCGAATAAGGGCGACACCCCATAA
TTAGCCCGGGCGAAAGGCCCAGTCTTTCGACTGAGCCTTTCGTTTTATTTGATGCCTGGCAGTTCCCTAC
TCTCGCATGGGGAGTCCCCACACTACCATCGGCGCTACGGCGTTTCACTTCTGAGTTCGGCATGGGGTCA
GGTGGGACCACCGCGCTACTGCCGCCAGGCAAACAAGGGGTGTTATGAGCCATATTCAGGTATAAATGGG
CTCGCGATAATGTTCAGAATTGGTTAATTGGTTGTAACACTGACCCCTATTTGTTTATTTTTCTAAATAC
ATTCAAATATGTATCCGCTCATGAGACAATAACCCTGATAAATGCTTCAATAATATTGAAAAAGGAAGAA
TATGAGTATTCAACATTTCCGTGTCGCCCTTATTCCCTTTTTTGCGGCATTTTGCCTTCCTGTTTTTGCT
CACCCAGAAACGCTGGTGAAAGTAAAAGATGCTGAAGATCAGTTGGGTGCACGAGTGGGTTACATCGAAC
TGGATCTCAACAGCGGTAAGATCCTTGAGAGTTTTCGCCCCGAAGAACGTTTTCCAATGATGAGCACTTT
TAAAGTTCTGCTATGTGGCGCGGTATTATCCCGTATTGACGCCGGGCAAGAGCAACTCGGTCGCCGCATA
CACTATTCTCAGAATGACTTGGTTGAGTACTCACCAGTCACAGAAAAGCATCTTACGGATGGCATGACAG
TAAGAGAATTATGCAGTGCTGCCATAACCATGAGTGATAACACTGCGGCCAACTTACTTCTGACAACGAT
CGGAGGACCGAAGGAGCTAACCGCTTTTTTGCACAACATGGGGGATCATGTAACTCGCCTTGATCGTTGG
GAACCGGAGCTGAATGAAGCCATACCAAACGACGAGCGTGACACCACGATGCCTGTAGCGATGGCAACAA
CGTTGCGCAAACTATTAACTGGCGAACTACTTACTCTAGCTTCCCGGCAACAATTAATAGACTGGATGGA
GGCGGATAAAGTTGCAGGACCACTTCTGCGCTCGGCCCTTCCGGCTGGCTGGTTTATTGCTGATAAATCC
GGAGCCGGTGAGCGTGGTTCTCGCGGTATCATCGCAGCGCTGGGGCCAGATGGTAAGCCCTCCCGTATCG
TAGTTATCTACACGACGGGGAGTCAGGCAACTATGGATGAACGAAATAGACAGATCGCTGAGATAGGTGC
CTCACTGATTAAGCATTGGTAAGCAGAGCATTACGCTGACTTGACGGGACGGCGCAAGCTCATGACCAAA
ATCCCTTAACGTGAGTTACGCGCGCGTCGTTCCACTGAGCGTCAGACCCCGTAGAAAAGATCAAAGGATC
TTCTTGAGATCCTTTTTTTCTGCGCGTAATCTGCTGCTTGCAAACAAAAAAACCACCGCTACCAGCGGTG
GTTTGTTTGCCGGATCAAGAGCTACCAACTCTTTTTCCGAAGGTAACTGGCTTCAGCAGAGCGCAGATAC
CAAATACTGTTCTTCTAGTGTAGCCGTAGTTAGCCCACCACTTCAAGAACTCTGTAGCACCGCCTACATA
CCTCGCTCTGCTAATCCTGTTACCAGTGGCTGCTGCCAGTGGCGATAAGTCGTGTCTTACCGGGTTGGAC
TCAAGACGATAGTTACCGGATAAGGCGCAGCGGTCGGGCTGAACGGGGGGTTCGTGCACACAGCCCAGCT
TGGAGCGAACGACCTACACCGAACTGAGATACCTACAGCGTGAGCTATGAGAAAGCGCCACGCTTCCCGA
AGGGAGAAAGGCGGACAGGTATCCGGTAAGCGGCAGGGTCGGAACAGGAGAGCGCACGAGGGAGCTTCCA
GGGGGAAACGCCTGGTATCTTTATAGTCCTGTCGGGTTTCGCCACCTCTGACTTGAGCGTCGATTTTTGT
GATGCTCGTCAGGGGGGCGGAGCCTATGGAAAAACGCCAGCAACGCGGCCTTTTTACGGTTCCTGGCCTT
TTGCTGGCCTTTTGCTCACATGTTCTTTCCTGCGTTATCCCCTGATTCTGTGGATAACCGTATTACCGCC
TTTGAGTGAGCTGATACCGCTCGCCGCAGCCGAACGACCGAGCGCAGCGAGTCAGTGAGCGAGGAAGCGG
AAGGCGAGAGTAGGGAACTGCCAGGCATCAAACTAAGCAGAAGGCCCCTGACGGATGGCCTTTTTGCGTT
TCTACAAACTCTTTCTGTGTT
Features (pLannotate 1.2.2; 13 found; start..end, strand, type, name):
    487..520     +  protein_bind   FRT (minimal): supports FLP-mediated excision but not integration (Turan and Bode, 2011) FLP recombinase from the Saccharomyces cerevisiae 2μ plasmid
   1069..1234    -  terminator     ADH1 terminator: S. cerevisiae ADH1; transcription terminator for the S. cerevisiae alcohol dehydrogenase 1 (ADH1) gene
   1293..1482    +  terminator     CYC1 terminator: S. cerevisiae CYC1; transcription terminator for CYC1
   1680..2012    -  CDS            RPL18A (fragment): RL18A_YEAST - Also known as RP28A. Experimental evidence at protein level: Swiss-Prot protein existence level 1. Component of the ribosome, a large ribonucleoprotein complex responsible for the synthesis of proteins in the cell. The small ribosomal subunit (SSU) binds messenger RNAs (mRNAs) and translates the encoded message by selecting cognate aminoacyl-transfer RNA (tRNA) molecules. The large subunit (LSU) contains the ribosomal catalytic site termed the peptidyl transferase center (PTC), which catalyzes the formation of peptide bonds, thereby polymerizing the amino acids delivered by tRNAs
   2034..2067    -  protein_bind   FRT (minimal): supports FLP-mediated excision but not integration (Turan and Bode, 2011) FLP recombinase from the Saccharomyces cerevisiae 2μ plasmid
   2111..2151    -  terminator     rrnB T1 terminator (fragment): transcription terminator T1 from the E. coli rrnB gene
   2153..2268    -  ncRNA          5S rRNA: Accession: RF00001 - 5S ribosomal RNA
   2299..2323    +  CDS            KanR (fragment): aminoglycoside phosphotransferase; aph(3')-Ia; confers resistance to kanamycin
   2353..2449    +  promoter       AmpR promoter (fragment): bla
   2452..3312    +  CDS            AmpR: β-lactamase; bla; confers resistance to ampicillin, carbenicillin, and related antibiotics
   3434..4022    +  rep_origin     ori: high-copy-number ColE1/pMB1/pBR322/pUC origin of replication
   4247..4264    +  terminator     rrnB T2 terminator (fragment): transcription terminator T2 from the E. coli rrnB gene
   4289..17      -  CDS            lacZα (fragment) (across the origin): LacZα fragment of β-galactosidase; lacZ fragment
