[The description below was written by a language model from this plasmid's Addgene catalogue record and pLannotate feature annotations shown in this document.]
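Description:
pCfB9362(XV-1_Markerfree_BackBone) is an empty backbone from the EasyClone-MarkerFree toolkit for Saccharomyces cerevisiae. It is designed to receive one or two genes with their promoters and deliver them into chromosomal integration site XV-1 on chromosome XV. The parental vector backbone is listed as unknown. The 4,291 nt plasmid is propagated in E. coli through a high-copy ColE1/pUC-type origin and selected with ampicillin via the bla (AmpR) gene and its promoter. No yeast replication origin or yeast selectable marker is annotated, which fits an integrative, marker-free design. In this type of system, a CRISPR-induced cut at the genomic target drives uptake of the cassette by homologous recombination, consistent with the CRISPR vector type in the record. No nuclease or guide RNA is annotated on this plasmid.

The core of the cargo region is a pair of divergently oriented yeast terminators, ADH1 on the reverse strand and CYC1 on the forward strand, separated by a short gap. Cloning genes and promoters between them would give each of two outward-reading open reading frames its own terminator. No promoter or insert is present. The stretches on either side of the terminators are mostly unannotated and probably hold the homology arms for XV-1. The RPL18A fragment downstream of the CYC1 terminator is most likely genomic sequence within one arm rather than an expressed element, though the record does not define the arms. Two minimal FRT annotations bracket this whole region in opposite orientations; their role is not stated. The remaining hits (rrnB terminator fragments, 5S rRNA, short KanR and lacZα fragments) look like backbone remnants. The plasmid is used for stable, marker-free pathway integration in yeast metabolic engineering and synthetic biology.
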