Addgene plasmid #161603: pCfB9362(XV-1_Markerfree_BackBone)
Purpose: (Empty Backbone) EasyClone-MarkerFree backbone vector for the addition of 1 or 2 genes and promoters for integration into site XV-1, (Chr XV: 93186..93205)
Depositing lab: Irina Borodina. Depositing organization: Danmarks Tekniske Universitet. Publication: Expansion of EasyClone-MarkerFree toolkit for Saccharomyces cerevisiae genome with new integration sites. Babaei M, Sartori L, Karpukhin A, Abashkin D, Matrosova E, Borodina I. FEMS Yeast Res. 2021 May 11;21(4). pii: 6249452. doi: 10.1093/femsyr/foab027. PubMed 33893795.
Backbone
  Vector backbone: Unknown
  Vector type: Yeast Expression, CRISPR, Synthetic Biology
Growth in bacteria
  Bacterial resistance: Ampicillin, 100 μg/mL
  Growth temperature: 37°C
  Growth strain: DH5alpha
  Copy number: High Copy
Gene/Insert
  Gene/Insert name: None
Terms and licenses: Academic/Nonprofit Terms; Industry Terms: Not Available to Industry
How to cite: pCfB9362(XV-1_Markerfree_BackBone) was a gift from Irina Borodina (Addgene plasmid # 161603 ; http://n2t.net/addgene:161603 ; RRID:Addgene_161603)
